Addgene plasmid #69290: pYPQ141A
Purpose: (Empty Backbone) Gateway entry vector; single gRNA under AtU6 promoter
Depositing lab: Yiping Qi. Depositing organization: East Carolina University. Publication: A CRISPR/Cas9 toolbox for multiplexed plant genome editing and transcriptional regulation. Lowder LG, Paul JW, Baltes NJ, Voytas DF, Zhang Y, Zhang D, Tang X, Zheng X, Hsieh TF, Qi Y. Plant Physiol. 2015 Aug 21. pii: pp.00636.2015. 10.1104/pp.15.00636 PubMed 26297141.
Backbone
  Vector backbone: pYPQ104
  Vector type: CRISPR
Growth in bacteria
  Bacterial resistance: Spectinomycin, 50 μg/mL
  Growth temperature: 37°C
  Growth strain: DH5alpha
  Copy number: High Copy
Gene/Insert
  Gene/Insert name: None
Terms and licenses: Academic/Nonprofit Terms; Industry Terms: Not Available to Industry
How to cite: pYPQ141A was a gift from Yiping Qi (Addgene plasmid # 69290 ; http://n2t.net/addgene:69290 ; RRID:Addgene_69290)
