[The description below was written by a language model from this plasmid's Addgene catalogue record and pLannotate feature annotations shown in this document.]
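Description:
pYPQ141A is an empty Gateway entry vector for CRISPR work in plants, built on the pYPQ104 backbone and designed to carry a single guide RNA expression unit. It is a small plasmid of about 3.6 kb that is maintained in E. coli through a high-copy ColE1/pUC-type origin. Selection is with spectinomycin, conferred by the aadA (SmR) aminoglycoside adenylyltransferase gene. Short annotated fragments of a class 1 integron Pc promoter and a gentamicin acetyltransferase gene lie just upstream of aadA and appear to be remnants of the resistance cassette's origin. Small lacI and lacZα fragments are likewise backbone leftovers rather than functional genes.

The working cassette consists of the Arabidopsis thaliana U6-1 snRNA promoter, an RNA polymerase III promoter suited to producing small non-coding transcripts in plant cells. A short gap follows it, and then comes the Streptococcus pyogenes Cas9 guide RNA scaffold. No insert is recorded, consistent with an empty backbone. The gap between promoter and scaffold is presumably where a user-supplied target-specific spacer is cloned, although the record does not state the cloning sites or method. The cassette is flanked by attL5 and attL2 recombination sites, so an LR Clonase reaction can transfer the finished gRNA unit into a destination vector. The attL5/attL2 pairing implies a multisite Gateway assembly alongside a second entry clone, such as one carrying Cas9. rrnB T1 and T2 terminators sit outside attL5 and insulate the cassette from backbone transcription, and a T7 promoter lies next to attL2. The plasmid belongs to a toolbox for multiplexed plant genome editing and transcriptional regulation, in which it serves as the single-gRNA module.
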