Features (pLannotate 1.2.2; 13 found; start..end, strand, type, name):
     21..324     +  promoter       AtU6-1 promoter: promoter for the Arabidopsis thaliana U6-1 snRNA gene (Waibel and Filipowicz, 1990)
    358..433     +  misc_RNA       gRNA scaffold: guide RNA scaffold for the Streptococcus pyogenes CRISPR/Cas9 system
    827..926     -  protein_bind   attL2: mutant version of attL; recombination site for the Gateway® LR reaction LR Clonase™
    944..962     -  promoter       T7 promoter: promoter for bacteriophage T7 RNA polymerase
   1152..1175    +  promoter       Pc promoter (fragment): intI1 (promoter lies within the coding sequence); class 1 integron promoter
   1351..1407    +  CDS            GmR (fragment): gentamycin acetyltransferase; aacC1; confers resistance to gentamycin
   1414..2205    +  CDS            SmR: aminoglycoside adenylyltransferase (Murphy, 1985); aadA; confers resistance to spectinomycin and streptomycin
   2298..2886    +  rep_origin     ori: high-copy-number ColE1/pMB1/pBR322/pUC origin of replication
   3069..3161    +  CDS            lacI (fragment): lac repressor; lacI; The lac repressor binds to the lac operator to inhibit transcription in E. coli. This inhibition can be relieved by adding lactose or isopropyl-β-D-thiogalactopyranoside (IPTG).
   3216..3243    -  terminator     rrnB T2 terminator: transcription terminator T2 from the E. coli rrnB gene
   3375..3418    +  terminator     rrnB T1 terminator: Escherichia coli rrnB; transcription terminator T1 from the E. coli rrnB gene
   3465..3501    -  CDS            lacZα (fragment): LacZα fragment of β-galactosidase; lacZ fragment
   3517..3612    +  protein_bind   attL5: mutant version of attL; recombination site for the Gateway® LR reaction LR Clonase™
>Addgene plasmid #69290 | pYPQ141A | depositor full sequence | sequence record 123892 | Full Sequence
CTAGATAACGCAGGATCCTAAGAAATCTCAAAATTCCGGCAGAACAATTTTGAATCTCGATCCGTAGAAA
CCAGACGGTCATTGTTTTAGTTCCACCACGATTATATTTGAAATTTACGTGAGTGTGAGTGAGACTTGCA
TAAGAAAATAAAATCTTTAGTTGGGAAAAAATTCAATAATATAAATGGGCTTGAGAAGGAAGCGAGGGAT
AGGCCTTTTTCTAAAATAGGCCCATTTAAGCTATTAACAATCTTCAAAAGTACCACAGCGCTTAGGTAAA
GAAAGCAGCTGAGTTTATATATGGTTAGACACGAAGTAGTGATTGGAGACGAGATCTAGTCTGAGTCGAC
CGTCTCTGTTTTAGAGCTAGAAATAGCAAGTTAAAATAAGGCTAGTCCGTTATCAACTTGAAAAAGTGGC
ACCGAGTCGGTGCTTTTTTTGGCAAAAATTTTCAGATTTTTTCTTCATCTGTAGATTTCTGGGTTTTTTT
TTCCGTTTCGTGAATCATAAGTGAAGTTTTGGATGCAAATCTGCGCGAAAAAAGTTGGACCTGCAATGAG
CTTATTTAGATAGCTAAGACAAAGTGATTGGTCCGTTGTTTCAGTTCTGATTGTCAGAGAGTTTGTTTCG
AGTCGGCGACACCAATGCGTTTTGTTAACCAGATTTCGGGTAAGAAATGTATCGAGAGTTTGTTTCCAGA
CGGCTACATCATTTTCTTATGAAGGGTGAAATTAGATAGACCAAAGATTGAAACACAACATTTCTTTCAC
AAAAATATAATAAACTTGATAGCATTTAGGATCAGCAACTAGTAAGGGCGAATTCGACCCAGCTTTCTTG
TACAAAGTTGGCATTATAAAAAATAATTGCTCATCAATTTGTTGCAACGAACAGGTCACTATCAGTCAAA
ATAAAATCATTATTTGCCATCCAGCTGATATCCCCTATAGTGAGTCGTATTACATGGTCATAGCTGTTTC
CTGGCAGCTCTGGCCCGTGTCTCAAAATCTCTGATGTTACATTGCACAAGATAAAAATATATCATCATGC
CTCCTCTGGACCAGCCAGGACAGAAATGCCTCGACTTCGCTGCTGCCCAAGGTTGCCGGGTGACGCACAC
CGTGGAAACGGATGAAGGCACGAACCCAGTGGACATAAGCCTGTTCGGTTCGTAAGCTGTAATGCAAGTA
GCGTATGCGCTCACGCAACTGGTCCAGAACCTTGACCGAACGCAGCGGTGGTAACGGCGCAGTGGCGGTT
TTCATGGCTTGTTATGACTGTTTTTTTGGGGTACAGTCTATGCCTCGGGCATCCAAGCAGCAAGCGCGTT
ACGCCGTGGGTCGATGTTTGATGTTATGGAGCAGCAACGATGTTACGCAGCAGGGCAGTCGCCCTAAAAC
AAAGTTAAACATCATGAGGGAAGCGGTGATCGCCGAAGTATCGACTCAACTATCAGAGGTAGTTGGCGTC
ATCGAGCGCCATCTCGAACCGACGTTGCTGGCCGTACATTTGTACGGCTCCGCAGTGGATGGCGGCCTGA
AGCCACACAGTGATATTGATTTGCTGGTTACGGTGACCGTAAGGCTTGATGAAACAACGCGGCGAGCTTT
GATCAACGACCTTTTGGAAACTTCGGCTTCCCCTGGAGAGAGCGAGATTCTCCGCGCTGTAGAAGTCACC
ATTGTTGTGCACGACGACATCATTCCGTGGCGTTATCCAGCTAAGCGCGAACTGCAATTTGGAGAATGGC
AGCGCAATGACATTCTTGCAGGTATCTTCGAGCCAGCCACGATCGACATTGATCTGGCTATCTTGCTGAC
AAAAGCAAGAGAACATAGCGTTGCCTTGGTAGGTCCAGCGGCGGAGGAACTCTTTGATCCGGTTCCTGAA
CAGGATCTATTTGAGGCGCTAAATGAAACCTTAACGCTATGGAACTCGCCGCCCGACTGGGCTGGCGATG
AGCGAAATGTAGTGCTTACGTTGTCCCGCATTTGGTACAGCGCAGTAACCGGCAAAATCGCGCCGAAGGA
TGTCGCTGCCGACTGGGCAATGGAGCGCCTGCCGGCCCAGTATCAGCCCGTCATACTTGAAGCTAGACAG
GCTTATCTTGGACAAGAAGAAGATCGCTTGGCCTCGCGCGCAGATCAGTTGGAAGAATTTGTCCACTACG
TGAAAGGCGAGATCACCAAGGTAGTCGGCAAATAACCCTCGAGCCACCCATGACCAAAATCCCTTAACGT
GAGTTACGCGTCGTTCCACTGAGCGTCAGACCCCGTAGAAAAGATCAAAGGATCTTCTTGAGATCCTTTT
TTTCTGCGCGTAATCTGCTGCTTGCAAACAAAAAAACCACCGCTACCAGCGGTGGTTTGTTTGCCGGATC
AAGAGCTACCAACTCTTTTTCCGAAGGTAACTGGCTTCAGCAGAGCGCAGATACCAAATACTGTTCTTCT
AGTGTAGCCGTAGTTAGGCCACCACTTCAAGAACTCTGTAGCACCGCCTACATACCTCGCTCTGCTAATC
CTGTTACCAGTGGCTGCTGCCAGTGGCGATAAGTCGTGTCTTACCGGGTTGGACTCAAGACGATAGTTAC
CGGATAAGGCGCAGCGGTCGGGCTGAACGGGGGGTTCGTGCACACAGCCCAGCTTGGAGCGAACGACCTA
CACCGAACTGAGATACCTACAGCGTGAGCTATGAGAAAGCGCCACGCTTCCCGAAGGGAGAAAGGCGGAC
AGGTATCCGGTAAGCGGCAGGGTCGGAACAGGAGAGCGCACGAGGGAGCTTCCAGGGGGAAACGCCTGGT
ATCTTTATAGTCCTGTCGGGTTTCGCCACCTCTGACTTGAGCGTCGATTTTTGTGATGCTCGTCAGGGGG
GCGGAGCCTATGGAAAAACGCCAGCAACGCGGCCTTTTTACGGTTCCTGGCCTTTTGCTGGCCTTTTGCT
CACATGTTCTTTCCTGCGTTATCCCCTGATTCTGTGGATAACCGTATTACCGCCTTTGAGTGAGCTGATA
CCGCTCGCCGCAGCCGAACGACCGAGCGCAGCGAGTCAGTGAGCGAGGAAGCGGAAGAGCGCCCAATACG
CAAACCGCCTCTCCCCGCGCGTTGGCCGATTCATTAATGCAGCTGGCACGACAGGTTTCCCGACTGGAAA
GCGGGCAGTGAGCGCAACGCAATTAATACGCGTACCGCTCGCCAGGAAGAGTTTGTAGAAACGCAAAAAG
GCCATCCGTCAGGATGGCCTTCTGCTTAGTTTGATGCCTGGCAGTTTATGGCGGGCGTCCTGCCCGCCAC
CCTCCGGGCCGTTGCTTCACAACGTTCAAATCCGCTCCCGGCGGATTTGTCCTACTCAGGAGAGCGTTCA
CCGACAAACAACAGATAAAACGAAAGGCCCAGTCTTCCGACTGAGCCTTTCGTTTTATTTGATGCCTGGC
AGTTCCCTACTCTCGCGTTAACGCTTGCATGGATGTTTTCCCAGTCACGACGTTGTAAAACGACGGCCAG
TCTTAAGCTCGGGCCCAAATAATGATTTTATTTTGACTGATAGTGACCTGTTCGTTGCAACAAATTGATG
AGCAATGCTTTTTTATAATGCCAACTTTGTATACAAAAGTTGCCCCATGGCGTTCCCT
