>Addgene plasmid #69290 | pYPQ141A | addgene partial sequence | sequence record 123886 | Spect-F 5'-cagcccgtcatacttgaagc-3'
GAAGAAGATCGCTTGGCCTCGCGCGCAGATCAGTTGGAAGAATTTGTCCACTACGTGAAAGGCGAGATCA
CCAAGGTAGTCGGCAAATAACCCTCGAGCCACCCATGACCAAAATCCCTTAACGTGAGTTACGCGTCGTT
CCACTGAGCGTCAGACCCCGTAGAAAAGATCAAAGGATCTTCTTGAGATCCTTTTTTTCTGCGCGTAATC
TGCTGCTTGCAAACAAAAAAACCACCGCTACCAGCGGTGGTTTGTTTGCCGGATCAAGAGCTACCAACTC
TTTTTCCGAAGGTAACTGGCTTCAGCAGAGCGCAGATACCAAATACTGTTCTTCTAGTGTAGCCGTAGTT
AGGCCACCACTTCAAGAACTCTGTAGCACCGCCTACATACCTCGCTCTGCTAATCCTGTTACCAGTGGCT
GCTGCCAGTGGCGATAAGTCGTGTCTTACCGGGTTGGACTCAAGACGATAGTTACCGGATAAGGCGCAGC
GGTCGGGCTGAACGGGGGGTTCGTGCACACAGCCCAGCTTGGAGCGAACGACCTACACCGAACTGAGATA
CCTACAGCGTGAGCTATGAGAAAGCGCCACGCTTCCCGAAGGGAGAAAGGCGGACAGGTATCCGGTAAGC
GGCAGGGTCGGAACAGGAGAGCGCACGAGGGAGCTTCCAGGGGGAAACGCCTGGTATCTTTATAGTCCTG
TCGGGTTTCGCCACCTCTGACTTGAGCGTCGATTTTTGTGATGCTCGTCAGGGGGGCGGAGCCTATGGAA
AAACGCCAGCAACGCGGCCTTTTTACGGTTCCTGGCCTTTTGCTGGCCTTTTGCTCACATGTTCTTTCCT
GCGTTATCCCCTGATTCTGTGGATAACCGTATTACCGCCTTTGAGTGAGCTGATACCGCTCGCCGCAGCC
GAACGACCGAGCGCAGCGAGTCAGTGAGCGAGGAAGCGGAAGAGCGCCCAATACGCAAACCGCCTCTCCC
CGCGCGTTGGCCGATTCATTAATGCAGCTGGCACGACAGGTTTCCCGACTGGAAAGCGGGCAGTGAGC
