>Addgene plasmid #69290 | pYPQ141A | addgene partial sequence | sequence record 123887 | M13-F20 5'-TGTAAAACGACGGCCAGT-3'
TGATTTTATTTTGACTGATAGTGACCTGTTCGTTGCAACAAATTGATGAGCAATGCTTTTTTATAATGCC
AACTTTGTATACAAAAGTTGCCCCATGGCGTTCCCTCTAGATAACGCAGGATCCTAAGAAATCTCAAAAT
TCCGGCAGAACAATTTTGAATCTCGATCCGTAGAAACCAGACGGTCATTGTTTTAGTTCCACCACGATTA
TATTTGAAATTTACGTGAGTGTGAGTGAGACTTGCATAAGAAAATAAAATCTTTAGTTGGGAAAAAATTC
AATAATATAAATGGGCTTGAGAAGGAAGCGAGGGATAGGCCTTTTTCTAAAATAGGCCCATTTAAGCTAT
TAACAATCTTCAAAAGTACCACAGCGCTTAGGTAAAGAAAGCAGCTGAGTTTATATATGGTTAGACACGA
AGTAGTGATTGGAGACGAGATCTAGTCTGAGTCGACCGTCTCTGTTTTAGAGCTAGAAATAGCAAGTTAA
AATAAGGCTAGTCCGTTATCAACTTGAAAAAGTGGCACCGAGTCGGTGCTTTTTTTGGCAAAAATTTTCA
GATTTTTTCTTCATCTGTAGATTTCTGGGTTTTTTTTTCCGTTTCGTGAATCATAAGTGAAGTTTTGGAT
GCAAATCTGCGCGAAAAAAGTTGGACCTGCAATGAGCTTATTTAGATAGCTAAGACAAAGTGATTGGTCC
GTTGTTTCAGTTCTGATTGTCAGAGAGTTTGTTTCGAGTCGGCGACACCAATGCGTTTTGTTAACCAGAT
TTCGGGTAAGAAATGTATCGAGAGTTTGTTTCCAGACGGCTACATCATTTTCTTATGAAGGGTGAAATTA
GATAGACCAAAGATTGAAACACA
